>Addgene plasmid #89957 | pKDsgRNA-rssA | addgene full sequence | sequence record 181335 | Addgene NGS Result
ACCTGCATCGATTTATTATGACAACTTGACGGCTACATCATTCACTTTTTCTTCACAACCGGCACGGAAC
TCGCTCGGGCTGGCCCCGGTGCATTTTTTAAATACCCGCGAGAAGTAGAGTTGATCGTCAAAACCAACAT
TGCGACCGACGGTGGCGATAGGCATCCGGGTGGTGCTCAAAAGCAGCTTCGCCTGGCTGATACGTTGGTC
CTCGCGCCAGCTTAAGACGCTAATCCCTAACTGCTGGCGGAAAAGATGTGACAGACGCGACGGCGACAAG
CAAACATGCTGTGCGACGCTGGCGATATCAAAATTGCTGTCTGCCAGGTGATCGCTGATGTACTGACAAG
CCTCGCGTACCCGATTATCCATCGGTGGATGGAGCGACTCGTTAATCGCTTCCATGCGCCGCAGTAACAA
TTGCTCAAGCAGATTTATCGCCAGCAGCTCCGAATAGCGCCCTTCCCCTTGCCCGGCGTTAATGATTTGC
CCAAACAGGTCGCTGAAATGCGGCTGGTGCGCTTCATCCGGGCGAAAGAACCCCGTATTGGCAAATATTG
ACGGCCAGTTAAGCCATTCATGCCAGTAGGCGCGCGGACGAAAGTAAACCCACTGGTGATACCATTCGCG
AGCCTCCGGATGACGACCGTAGTGATGAATCTCTCCTGGCGGGAACAGCAAAATATCACCCGGTCGGCAA
ACAAATTCTCGTCCCTGATTTTTCACCACCCCCTGACCGCGAATGGTGAGATTGAGAATATAACCTTTCA
TTCCCAGCGGTCGGTCGATAAAAAAATCGAGATAACCGTTGGCCTCAATCGGCGTTAAACCCGCCACCAG
ATGGGCATTAAACGAGTATCCCGGCAGCAGGGGATCATTTTGCGCTTCAGCCATACTTTTCATACTCCCG
CCATTCAGAGAAGAAACCAATTGTCCATATTGCATCAGACATTGCCGTCACTGCGTCTTTTACTGGCTCT
TCTCGCTAACCAAACCGGTAACCCCGCTTATTAAAAGCATTCTGTAACAAAGCGGGACCAAAGCCATGAC
AAAAACGCGTAACAAAAGTGTCTATAATCACGGCAGAAAAGTCCACATTGATTATTTGCACGGCGTCACA
CTTTGCTATGCCATAGCATTTTTATCCATAAGATTAGCGGATCCTACCTGACGCTTTTTATCGCAACTCT
CTACTGTTTCTCCATACCCGTTTTTTTGGGAATTCGAGCTCTAAGGAGGTTATAAAAAATGGATATTAAT
ACTGAAACTGAGATCAAGCAAAAGCATTCACTAACCCCCTTTCCTGTTTTCCTAATCAGCCCGGCATTTC
GCGGGCGATATTTTCACAGCTATTTCAGGAGTTCAGCCATGAACGCTTATTACATTCAGGATCGTCTTGA
GGCTCAGAGCTGGGCGCGTCACTACCAGCAGCTCGCCCGTGAAGAGAAAGAGGCAGAACTGGCAGACGAC
ATGGAAAAAGGCCTGCCCCAGCACCTGTTTGAATCGCTATGCATCGATCATTTGCAACGCCACGGGGCCA
GCAAAAAATCCATTACCCGTGCGTTTGATGACGATGTTGAGTTTCAGGAGCGCATGGCAGAACACATCCG
GTACATGGTTGAAACCATTGCTCACCACCAGGTTGATATTGATTCAGAGGTATAAAACGAATGAGTACTG
CACTCGCAACGCTGGCTGGGAAGCTGGCTGAACGTGTCGGCATGGATTCTGTCGACCCACAGGAACTGAT
CACCACTCTTCGCCAGACGGCATTTAAAGGTGATGCCAGCGATGCGCAGTTCATCGCATTACTGATCGTT
GCCAACCAGTACGGCCTTAATCCGTGGACGAAAGAAATTTACGCCTTTCCTGATAAGCAGAATGGCATCG
TTCCGGTGGTGGGCGTTGATGGCTGGTCCCGCATCATCAATGAAAACCAGCAGTTTGATGGCATGGACTT
TGAGCAGGACAATGAATCCTGTACATGCCGGATTTACCGCAAGGACCGTAATCATCCGATCTGCGTTACC
GAATGGATGGATGAATGCCGCCGCGAACCATTCAAAACTCGCGAAGGCAGAGAAATCACGGGGCCGTGGC
AGTCGCATCCCAAACGGATGTTACGTCATAAAGCCATGATTCAGTGTGCCCGTCTGGCCTTCGGATTTGC
TGGTATCTATGACAAGGATGAAGCCGAGCGCATTGTCGAAAATACTGCATACACTGCAGAACGTCAGCCG
GAACGCGACATCACTCCGGTTAACGATGAAACCATGCAGGAGATTAACACTCTGCTGATCGCCCTGGATA
AAACATGGGATGACGACTTATTGCCGCTCTGTTCCCAGATATTTCGCCGCGACATTCGTGCATCGTCAGA
ACTGACACAGGCCGAAGCAGTAAAAGCTCTTGGATTCCTGAAACAGAAAGCCGCAGAGCAGAAGGTGGCA
GCATGACACCGGACATTATCCTGCAGCGTACCGGGATCGATGTGAGAGCTGTCGAACAGGGGGATGATGC
GTGGCACAAATTACGGCTCGGCGTCATCACCGCTTCAGAAGTTCACAACGTGATAGCAAAACCCCGCTCC
GGAAAGAAGTGGCCTGACATGAAAATGTCCTACTTCCACACCCTGCTTGCTGAGGTTTGCACCGGTGTGG
CTCCGGAAGTTAACGCTAAAGCACTGGCCTGGGGAAAACAGTACGAGAACGACGCCAGAACCCTGTTTGA
ATTCACTTCCGGCGTGAATGTTACTGAATCCCCGATCATCTATCGCGACGAAAGTATGCGTACCGCCTGC
TCTCCCGATGGTTTATGCAGTGACGGCAACGGCCTTGAACTGAAATGCCCGTTTACCTCCCGGGATTTCA
TGAAGTTCCGGCTCGGTGGTTTCGAGGCCATAAAGTCAGCTTACATGGCCCAGGTGCAGTACAGCATGTG
GGTGACGCGAAAAAATGCCTGGTACTTTGCCAACTATGACCCGCGTATGAAGCGTGAAGGCCTGCATTAT
GTCGTGATTGAGCGGGATGAAAAGTACATGGCGAGTTTTGACGAGATCGTGCCGGAGTTCATCGAAAAAA
TGGACGAGGCACTGGCTGAAATTGGTTTTGTATTTGGGGAGCAATGGCGATGACGCATCCTCACGATAAT
ATCCGGGTAGGCGCAATCACTTTCGTCTACTCCGTTACAAAGCGAGGCTGGGTATTTCCCGGCCTTTCTG
TTATCCGAAATCCACTGAAAGCACAGCGGCTGGCTGAGGAGATAAATAATAAACGAGGGGCTGTATGCAC
AAAGCATCTTCTGTTGAGTTAAGAACGAGTATCGAGATGGCACATAGCCTTGCTCAAATTGGAATCAGGT
TTGTGCCAATACCAGTAGAAACAGACGAAGAATCCATGGGTATGGACAGTTTTCCCTTTGATATGTAACG
GTGAACAGTTGTTCTACTTTTGTTTGTTAGTCTTGATGCTTCACTGATAGATACAAGAGCCATAAGAACC
TCAGATCCTTCCGTATTTAGCCAGTATGTTCTCTAGTGTGGTTCGTTGTTTTTGCGTGAGCCATGAGAAC
GAACCATTGAGATCATACTTACTTTGCATGTCACTCAAAAATTTTGCCTCAAAACTGGTGAGCTGAATTT
TTGCAGTTAAAGCATCGTGTAGTGTTTTTCTTAGTCCGTTATGTAGGTAGGAATCTGATGTAATGGTTGT
TGGTATTTTGTCACCATTCATTTTTATCTGGTTGTTCTCAAGTTCGGTTACGAGATCCATTTGTCTATCT
AGTTCAACTTGGAAAATCAACGTATCAGTCGGGCGGCCTCGCTTATCAACCACCAATTTCATATTGCTGT
AAGTGTTTAAATCTTTACTTATTGGTTTCAAAACCCATTGGTTAAGCCTTTTAAACTCATGGTAGTTATT
TTCAAGCATTAACATGAACTTAAATTCATCAAGGCTAATCTCTATATTTGCCTTGTGAGTTTTCTTTTGT
GTTAGTTCTTTTAATAACCACTCATAAATCCTCATAGAGTATTTGTTTTCAAAAGACTTAACATGTTCCA
GATTATATTTTATGAATTTTTTTAACTGGAAAAGATAAGGCAATATCTCTTCACTAAAAACTAATTCTAA
TTTTTCGCTTGAGAACTTGGCATAGTTTGTCCACTGGAAAATCTCAAAGCCTTTAACCAAAGGATTCCTG
ATTTCCACAGTTCTCGTCATCAGCTCTCTGGTTGCTTTAGCTAATACACCATAAGCATTTTCCCTACTGA
TGTTCATCATCTGAACGTATTGGTTATAAGTGAACGATACCGTCCGTTCTTTCCTTGTAGGGTTTTCAAT
CGTGGGGTTGAGTAGTGCCACACAGCATAAAATTAGCTTGGTTTCATGCTCCGTTAAGTCATAGCGACTA
ATCGCTAGTTCATTTGCTTTGAAAACAACTAATTCAGACATACATCTCAATTGGTCTAGGTGATTTTAAT
CACTATACCAATTGAGATGGGCTAGTCAATGATAATTACTAGTCCTTTTCCTTTGAGTTGTGGGTATCTG
TAAATTCTGCTAGACCTTTGCTGGAAAACTTGTAAATTCTGCTAGACCCTCTGTAAATTCCGCTAGACCT
TTGTGTGTTTTTTTTGTTTATATTCAAGTGGTTATAATTTATAGAATAAAGAAAGAATAAAAAAAGATAA
AAAGAATAGATCCCAGCCCTGTGTATAACTCACTACTTTAGTCAGTTCCGCAGTATTACAAAAGGATGTC
GCAAACGCTGTTTGCTCCTCTACAAAACAGACCTTAAAACCCTAAAGGCTTAAGTAGCACCCTCGCAAGC
TCGGTTGCGGCCGCAATCGGGCAAATCGCTGAATATTCCTTTTGTCTCCGACCATCAGGCACCTGAGTCG
CTGTCTTTTTCGTGACATTCAGTTCGCTGCGCTCACGGCTCTGGCAGTGAATGGGGGTAAATGGCACTAC
AGGCGCCTTTTATGGATTCATGCAAGGAAACTACCCATAATACAAGAAAAGCCCGTCACGGGCTTCTCAG
GGCGTTTTATGGCGGGTCTGCTATGTGGTGCTATCTGACTTTTTGCTGTTCAGCAGTTCCTGCCCTCTGA
TTTTCCAGTCTGACCACTTCGGATTATCCCGTGACAGGTCATTCAGACTGGCTAATGCACCCAGTAAGGC
AGCGGTATCATCAACGGGGTCTGACGCTCAGTGGAACGAAAACTCACGTTAAGGGATTTTGGTCATGAGA
TTATCAGCTTTCGCTAAGGATGATTTCTGGAATTCTTCCCTATCAGTGATAGAGATTGACATCCCTATCA
GTGATAGAGATACTGAGCACCAGCGCGGTGGGTTACTGCGGTTTTAGAGCTAGAAATAGCAAGTTAAAAT
AAGGCTAGTCCGTTATCAACTTGAAAAAGTGGCACCGAGTCGGTGCTTTTTTTGAAGCTTGGGCCCGAAC
AAAAACTCATCTCAGAAGAGGATCTGAATAGCGCCGTCGACCATCATCATCATCATCATTGAGTTTAAAC
GGTCTCCAGCTTGGCTGTTTTGGCGGATGAGAGAAGATTTTCAGCCTGATACAGATTAAATCAGAACGCA
GAAGCGGTCTGATAAAACAGAATTTGCCTGGCGGCAGTAGCGCGGTGGTCCCACCTGACCCCATGCCGAA
CTCAGAAGTGAAACGCCGTAGCGCCGATGGTAGTGTGGGGTCTCCCCATGCGAGAGTAGGGAACTGCCAG
GCATCAAATAAAACGAAAGGCTCAGTCGAAAGACTGGGCCTTTCGTTTTATCTGTTGTTTGTCGGTGAAC
TGGATCCTTACTCGAGTCTAGACTGCAGGCGGATCTTCACCTAGATCCTTTTAAATTAAAAATGAAGTTT
TAAATCAATCTAAAGTATATATGAGTAAACTTGGTCTGCTGACAGGACATTATTTGCCGACTACCTTGGT
GATCTCGCCTTTCACGTAGTGGACAAATTCTTCCAACTGATCTGCGCGCGAGGCCAAGCGATCTTCTTCT
TGTCCAAGATAAGCCTGTCTAGCTTCAAGTATGACGGGCTGATACTGGGCCGGCAGGCGCTCCATTGCCC
AGTCGGCAGCGACATCCTTCGGCGCGATTTTGCCGGTTACTGCGCTGTACCAAATGCGGGACAACGTAAG
CACTACATTTCGCTCATCGCCAGCCCAGTCGGGCGGCGAGTTCCATAGCGTTAAGGTTTCATTTAGCGCC
TCAAATAGATCCTGTTCAGGAACCGGATCAAAGAGTTCCTCCGCCGCTGGACCTACCAAGGCAACGCTAT
GTTCTCTTGCTTTTGTCAGCAAGATAGCCAGATCAATGTCGATCGTGGCTGGCTCGAAGATACCTGCAAG
AATGTCATTGCGCTGCCATTCTCCAAATTGCAGTTCGCGCTTAGCTGGATAACGCCACGGAATGATGTCG
TCGTGCACAACAATGGTGACTTCTACAGCGCGGAGAATCTCGCTCTCTCCAGGGGAAGCCGAAGTTTCCA
AAAGGTCGTTGATCAAAGCTCGCCGCGTTGTTTCATCAAGCCTTACGGTCACCGTAACCAGCAAATCAAT
ATCACTGTGTGGCTTCAGGCCGCCATCCACTGCGGAGCCGTACAAATGTACGGCCAGCAACGTCGGTTCG
AGATGGCGCTCGATGACGCCAACTACCTCTGATAGTTGAGTCGATACTTCGGCGATCACCGCTTCCCTCA
TACTCTTCCTTTTTCAATATTATTGAAGCATTTATCAGGGTTATTGTCTCATGAGCGGATACATATTTGA
ATGTATTTAGAAAAATAAACAAATAGCTAGCTCACTCGGTCGCTACCAGGGTTATTGTCTCATGAGCGGA
TACATATTTGAATGTATTTAGAAAAATAAACAAATAGGGGTTCCGCGCACATTTCCCCGAAAAGTGCC
Features (pLannotate 1.2.2; 18 found; start..end, strand, type, name):
     19..894     -  CDS            araC: ARAC_ECOLI - Experimental evidence at protein level: Swiss-Prot protein existence level 1. Transcription factor that regulates the expression of several genes involved in the transport and metabolism of L-arabinose (PubMed:4362626, PubMed:328165, PubMed:6251457, PubMed:2962192, PubMed:6319708, PubMed:2231717, PubMed:1447222). Functions both as a positive and a negative regulator (PubMed:328165, PubMed:6251457). In the presence of arabinose, activates the expression of the araBAD, araE, araFGH and araJ promoters (PubMed:4362626, PubMed:328165, PubMed:6251457, PubMed:2962192, PubMed:6319708, Pub
    921..1205    +  promoter       araBAD promoter: araBAD; promoter of the L-arabinose operon of E. coli; the araC regulatory gene is transcribed in the opposite direction (Guzman et al., 1995)
   1249..1665    +  CDS            Gam: inhibitor of the host RecBCD nuclease in the λ Red system; gam; protects the double-stranded DNA substrate for recombination
   1671..2456    +  CDS            Beta: single-stranded DNA binding recombinase in the λ Red system; bet; mediates pairing of a single-stranded DNA with a complementary target
   2453..3133    +  CDS            Exo: 5' to 3' double-stranded DNA exonuclease in the λ Red system; exo; creates 3' single-stranded DNA tails
   3134..3378    +  terminator     λ tL3 terminator: transcription terminator tL3 from phage λ
   3501..4451    -  CDS            Rep101(Ts): temperature-sensitive version of the RepA protein needed for replication with the pSC101 origin (Armstrong et al., 1984); rep101 encoding an A56V mutation
   4499..4721    -  rep_origin     pSC101 ori: low-copy replication origin that requires the Rep101 protein
   5256..5277    -  terminator     bacterial terminator (fragment): putative bacterial transcription terminator
   5287..5305    +  protein_bind   tet operator: tetO; bacterial operator O2 for the tetR and tetA genes tetracycline repressor TetR
   5311..5330    +  promoter       H1-2O2 promoter (fragment): doxycycline-inducible variant of the human H1 RNA promoter (Henriksen et al., 2007)
   5361..5436    +  misc_RNA       gRNA scaffold: guide RNA scaffold for the Streptococcus pyogenes CRISPR/Cas9 system
   5502..5519    +  CDS            capTEV™ (fragment): composite tag for in vivo biotinylation, TEV protease cleavage, and 6xHis tagging
   5626..5741    +  ncRNA          5S rRNA: Accession: RF00001 - 5S ribosomal RNA
   5745..5791    +  terminator     rrnB T1 terminator: transcription terminator T1 from the E. coli rrnB gene
   5930..6721    -  CDS            SmR: aminoglycoside adenylyltransferase (Murphy, 1985); aadA; confers resistance to spectinomycin and streptomycin
   6722..6813    -  promoter       AmpR promoter: bla
   6837..6907    -  promoter       AmpR promoter (fragment): bla
