[The description below was written by a language model from this plasmid's Addgene catalogue record and pLannotate feature annotations shown in this document.]
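Description:
pKDsgRNA-rssA is a low-copy bacterial plasmid built on the pKD46 backbone for CRISPR-Cas9-assisted recombineering in E. coli. It replicates from the pSC101 origin together with the temperature-sensitive Rep101 (A56V) protein. This requires propagation at a permissive low temperature and allows the plasmid to be cured by shifting cells to a higher temperature once editing is complete. Selection is by spectinomycin, through the aadA (SmR) aminoglycoside adenylyltransferase gene driven by a bla-type promoter. The catalogue lists the size as 6,959 bp, while the sequenced record behind the feature table is 6,928 nt, a small discrepancy the record does not explain.

The plasmid carries two independently inducible modules. In the first, araC is divergently transcribed from the araBAD promoter, which places the lambda Red genes under arabinose control. These are Gam, which inhibits host RecBCD, Beta, which anneals single-stranded DNA, and Exo, a 5' to 3' exonuclease; the operon ends at the lambda tL3 terminator. In the second, a tet-regulated promoter with a tet operator drives a single guide RNA. This consists of a 20-nt spacer targeting the rssA gene fused to the Streptococcus pyogenes Cas9 scaffold, followed by rrnB-derived terminator sequence. The short H1-2O2 and capTEV fragment hits are probably annotation artefacts of the tetO-containing promoter and flanking sequence.

No Cas9 or TetR coding sequence is annotated, so these would have to come from another source, which the record does not identify. The associated publication concerns managing the SOS response during CRISPR-Cas recombineering, with Red-mediated integration of donor DNA and Cas9 cleavage at rssA presumably counter-selecting unedited cells.
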