Addgene plasmid #89957: pKDsgRNA-rssA
Purpose: Contains arabinose-induced lambda Red and a tet-inducible gRNA targeting rssA.
Depositing lab: Michael Lynch. Depositing organization: Duke University. Publication: Managing the SOS Response for Enhanced CRISPR-Cas-Based Recombineering in E. coli through Transient Inhibition of Host RecA Activity. Moreb EA, Hoover B, Yaseen A, Valyasevi N, Roecker Z, Menacho-Melgar R, Lynch MD. ACS Synth Biol. 2017 Oct 2. doi: 10.1021/acssynbio.7b00174. PubMed 28915012.
Backbone
  Vector backbone: pKD46
  Total vector size (bp): 6959
  Vector type: Bacterial Expression
Growth in bacteria
  Bacterial resistance: Spectinomycin, 50 μg/mL
  Growth temperature: 30°C
  Growth strain: DH5alpha
  Copy number: Low Copy
Gene/Insert
  Gene/Insert name: rssA gRNA
  gRNA/shRNA sequence: CAGCGCGGTGGGTTACTGCG
  Promoter: pTet
  Cloning method: Unknown
  Sequencing primers: 5′ ttctcagggcgttttatggc
Terms and licenses: Academic/Nonprofit Terms; Industry Terms: Not Available to Industry
How to cite: pKDsgRNA-rssA was a gift from Michael Lynch (Addgene plasmid # 89957 ; http://n2t.net/addgene:89957 ; RRID:Addgene_89957)
